Addgene plasmid #162070: pSCAR_sgRNA_hygro-tagBFP-lox5171
Purpose: (Empty Backbone) 3rd generation lentivirus sgRNA delivery backbone with Cre-removable tagBFP reporter and hygromycin resistance
Depositing lab: Robert Manguso. Depositing organization: Broad Institute. Publication: In vivo screens using a selective CRISPR antigen removal lentiviral vector system reveal immune dependencies in renal cell carcinoma. Dubrot J, Lane-Reticker SK, Kessler EA, Ayer A, Mishra G, Wolfe CH, Zimmer MD, Du PP, Mahapatra A, Ockerman KM, Davis TGR, Kohnle IC, Pope HW, Allen PM, Olander KE, Iracheta-Vellve A, Doench JG, Haining WN, Yates KB, Manguso RT. Immunity. 2021 Jan 20. pii: S1074-7613(21)00001-7. doi: 10.1016/j.immuni.2021.01.001. PubMed 33497609.
Backbone
  Vector backbone: pRDA_118
  Backbone manufacturer: Broad Institute
  Backbone size (bp): 8332
  Modifications to backbone: EF1a-PuroR cassette replaced with synthesized EF1a-hygroR-2a-tagBFP-lox5171 cassette using traditional restriction enzyme cloning with XmaI and MluI
  Vector type: Mammalian Expression, Lentiviral, Cre/Lox, CRISPR
  Promoter: U6, EF1a
  Selectable markers: Hygromycin
Growth in bacteria
  Bacterial resistance: Ampicillin, 100 μg/mL
  Growth temperature: 37°C
  Growth strain: NEB Stable
  Copy number: Unknown
Gene/Insert
  Cloning method: Restriction Enzyme
  Sequencing primers: 5′ GACTATCATATGCTTACCGT; 3′ GGAGGAGAAAATGAAAGCCATACGGG
Terms and licenses: Academic/Nonprofit Terms; Industry Terms: Not Available to Industry
How to cite: pSCAR_sgRNA_hygro-tagBFP-lox5171 was a gift from Robert Manguso (Addgene plasmid # 162070 ; http://n2t.net/addgene:162070 ; RRID:Addgene_162070)
