[The description below was written by a language model from this plasmid's Addgene catalogue record and pLannotate feature annotations shown in this document.]
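Description:
pSCAR_sgRNA_hygro-tagBFP-lox5171 is an empty third-generation lentiviral backbone for delivering Streptococcus pyogenes Cas9 guide RNAs to mammalian cells. It was derived from pRDA_118 by replacing the EF1a-PuroR cassette with a synthesized EF1a-hygroR-2A-tagBFP-lox5171 cassette. In bacteria it is maintained through a high-copy ColE1/pUC-type origin with ampicillin resistance. The backbone also carries an f1 ori, an SV40 ori and remnants of lac/lacZα cloning sequences. The sequenced record is 9,609 nt, longer than the listed 8,332 bp backbone, as expected given the larger replacement cassette.

The viral portion has the typical Tat-independent, self-inactivating layout. An RSV promoter drives a truncated HIV-1 5' LTR, followed by the Ψ packaging signal with a gag fragment, the RRE, a cPPT/CTS, a WPRE and a ΔU3 3' LTR with a downstream SV40 polyadenylation signal. Within this frame, a human U6 promoter sits upstream of the gRNA scaffold, and a spacer would be cloned between them. No guide is present in this backbone.

Downstream, the EF-1α core promoter with its intron A expresses the hygromycin phosphotransferase gene linked by a 2A sequence to TagBFP. This allows drug selection and blue fluorescence tracking of transduced cells. Two same-orientation lox5171 sites flank the whole promoter-hygroR-TagBFP unit, so Cre excises it from the integrated provirus while leaving the U6-sgRNA cassette in place. lox5171 sites do not recombine with loxP, which allows independent use alongside loxP-based elements.

According to the associated publication title, the vector belongs to a selective CRISPR antigen removal (SCAR) system. The system is used for in vivo CRISPR screens, where removing the foreign marker proteins is intended to limit immune recognition of the engineered cells.
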