Features (pLannotate 1.2.2; 32 found; start..end, strand, type, name):
    711..1299    +  rep_origin     ori: high-copy-number ColE1/pMB1/pBR322/pUC origin of replication
   1482..1574    +  CDS            lacI (fragment): lac repressor; lacI; The lac repressor binds to the lac operator to inhibit transcription in E. coli. This inhibition can be relieved by adding lactose or isopropyl-β-D-thiogalactopyranoside (IPTG).
   1587..1608    +  protein_bind   CAP binding site: CAP binding activates transcription in the presence of cAMP. E. coli catabolite activator protein
   1623..1653    +  promoter       lac promoter: promoter for the E. coli lac operon
   1661..1677    +  protein_bind   lac operator: The lac repressor binds to the lac operator to inhibit transcription in E. coli. This inhibition can be relieved by adding lactose or isopropyl-β-D-thiogalactopyranoside (IPTG). lac repressor encoded by lacI
   1722..1740    +  promoter       T3 promoter: promoter for bacteriophage T3 RNA polymerase
   1768..1994    +  promoter       RSV promoter: Rous sarcoma virus enhancer/promoter
   1995..2175    +  LTR            5' LTR (truncated): truncated 5' long terminal repeat (LTR) from HIV-1
   2222..2347    +  misc_feature   HIV-1 Ψ: packaging signal of human immunodeficiency virus type 1
   2331..2694    +  CDS            HIV-1 gag (fragment): gag protein from human immunodeficiency virus 1; gag
   2840..3073    +  misc_feature   RRE: The Rev response element (RRE) of HIV-1 allows for Rev-dependent mRNA export from the nucleus to the cytoplasm.
   3450..3477    +  CDS            Rev (fragment): human immunodeficiency virus 1 (HIV-1) Rev protein; rev; enhances nuclear export of unspliced and incompletely spliced viral mRNAs
   3483..3723    +  promoter       U6 promoter: RNA polymerase III promoter for human U6 snRNA
   3753..3828    +  misc_RNA       gRNA scaffold: guide RNA scaffold for the Streptococcus pyogenes CRISPR/Cas9 system
   3890..4007    +  misc_feature   cPPT/CTS: central polypurine tract and central termination sequence of HIV-1
   4066..4099    +  protein_bind   lox5171: Cre-mediated recombination occurs in the 8-bp core sequence (GTACACAT). lox5171 sites are compatible with each other, but incompatible with loxP or loxN sites (Lee and Saito, 1988). Cre recombinase
   4107..4173    +  CDS            small t antigen (fragment): SV40 (simian virus 40) small t antigen
   4199..4410    +  promoter       EF-1α core promoter: core promoter for human elongation factor EF-1α
   4411..5349    +  intron         EF-1α intron A: intron upstream of the start codon of human EF-1α
   5374..6396    +  CDS            hph: KHYB_ECOLX - Experimental evidence at protein level: Swiss-Prot protein existence level 1. The aminoglycoside phosphotransferases achieve inactivation of their antibiotic substrates by phosphorylation. Only phosphorylates hygromycin and closely related compounds such as demethyl analogs and destomycin. From Escherichia coli.
   6481..7176    +  CDS            TagBFP: TagBFP is a basic (constitutively fluorescent) blue fluorescent protein published in 2008, derived from Entacmaea quadricolor. It is reported to be a very rapidly-maturing monomer with very low acid sensitivity.
   7180..7213    +  protein_bind   lox5171: Cre-mediated recombination occurs in the 8-bp core sequence (GTACACAT). lox5171 sites are compatible with each other, but incompatible with loxP or loxN sites (Lee and Saito, 1988). Cre recombinase
   7229..7817    +  misc_feature   WPRE: woodchuck hepatitis virus posttranscriptional regulatory element
   7868..7887    +  misc_feature   cPPT/CTS (fragment): central polypurine tract and central termination sequence of HIV-1
   7889..8122    +  LTR            3' LTR (ΔU3): self-inactivating 3' long terminal repeat (LTR) from HIV-1
   8200..8321    +  polyA_signal   SV40 poly(A) signal: SV40 polyadenylation signal
   8361..8496    +  rep_origin     SV40 ori: SV40 origin of replication
   8517..8535    -  promoter       T7 promoter: promoter for bacteriophage T7 RNA polymerase
   8543..8698    +  CDS            lacZα (fragment): LacZα fragment of β-galactosidase; lacZ fragment
   8703..9131    +  rep_origin     f1 ori (sequence partly withheld): f1 bacteriophage origin of replication; arrow indicates direction of (+) strand synthesis
   9184..9288    +  promoter       AmpR promoter: bla
   9289..540     +  CDS            AmpR (across the origin): β-lactamase; bla; confers resistance to ampicillin, carbenicillin, and related antibiotics
>Addgene plasmid #162070 | pSCAR_sgRNA_hygro-tagBFP-lox5171 | addgene full sequence | sequence record 325171 | Addgene NGS Result
GAAAAGCATCTTACGGATGGCATGACAGTAAGAGAATTATGCAGTGCTGCCATAACCATGAGTGATAACA
CTGCGGCCAACTTACTTCTGACAACGATCGGAGGACCGAAGGAGCTAACCGCTTTTTTGCACAACATGGG
GGATCATGTAACTCGCCTTGATCGTTGGGAACCGGAGCTGAATGAAGCCATACCAAACGACGAGCGTGAC
ACCACGATGCCTGTAGCAATGGCAACAACGTTGCGCAAACTATTAACTGGCGAACTACTTACTCTAGCTT
CCCGGCAACAATTAATAGACTGGATGGAGGCGGATAAAGTTGCAGGACCACTTCTGCGCTCGGCCCTTCC
GGCTGGCTGGTTTATTGCTGATAAATCTGGAGCCGGTGAGCGTGGGTCTCGCGGTATCATTGCAGCACTG
GGGCCAGATGGTAAGCCCTCCCGTATCGTAGTTATCTACACGACGGGGAGTCAGGCAACTATGGATGAAC
GAAATAGACAGATCGCTGAGATAGGTGCCTCACTGATTAAGCATTGGTAACTGTCAGACCAAGTTTACTC
ATATATACTTTAGATTGATTTAAAACTTCATTTTTAATTTAAAAGGATCTAGGTGAAGATCCTTTTTGAT
AATCTCATGACCAAAATCCCTTAACGTGAGTTTTCGTTCCACTGAGCGTCAGACCCCGTAGAAAAGATCA
AAGGATCTTCTTGAGATCCTTTTTTTCTGCGCGTAATCTGCTGCTTGCAAACAAAAAAACCACCGCTACC
AGCGGTGGTTTGTTTGCCGGATCAAGAGCTACCAACTCTTTTTCCGAAGGTAACTGGCTTCAGCAGAGCG
CAGATACCAAATACTGTTCTTCTAGTGTAGCCGTAGTTAGGCCACCACTTCAAGAACTCTGTAGCACCGC
CTACATACCTCGCTCTGCTAATCCTGTTACCAGTGGCTGCTGCCAGTGGCGATAAGTCGTGTCTTACCGG
GTTGGACTCAAGACGATAGTTACCGGATAAGGCGCAGCGGTCGGGCTGAACGGGGGGTTCGTGCACACAG
CCCAGCTTGGAGCGAACGACCTACACCGAACTGAGATACCTACAGCGTGAGCTATGAGAAAGCGCCACGC
TTCCCGAAGGGAGAAAGGCGGACAGGTATCCGGTAAGCGGCAGGGTCGGAACAGGAGAGCGCACGAGGGA
GCTTCCAGGGGGAAACGCCTGGTATCTTTATAGTCCTGTCGGGTTTCGCCACCTCTGACTTGAGCGTCGA
TTTTTGTGATGCTCGTCAGGGGGGCGGAGCCTATGGAAAAACGCCAGCAACGCGGCCTTTTTACGGTTCC
TGGCCTTTTGCTGGCCTTTTGCTCACATGTTCTTTCCTGCGTTATCCCCTGATTCTGTGGATAACCGTAT
TACCGCCTTTGAGTGAGCTGATACCGCTCGCCGCAGCCGAACGACCGAGCGCAGCGAGTCAGTGAGCGAG
GAAGCGGAAGAGCGCCCAATACGCAAACCGCCTCTCCCCGCGCGTTGGCCGATTCATTAATGCAGCTGGC
ACGACAGGTTTCCCGACTGGAAAGCGGGCAGTGAGCGCAACGCAATTAATGTGAGTTAGCTCACTCATTA
GGCACCCCAGGCTTTACACTTTATGCTTCCGGCTCGTATGTTGTGTGGAATTGTGAGCGGATAACAATTT
CACACAGGAAACAGCTATGACCATGATTACGCCAAGCGCGCAATTAACCCTCACTAAAGGGAACAAAAGC
TGGAGCTGCAAGCTTAATGTAGTCTTATGCAATACTCTTGTAGTCTTGCAACATGGTAACGATGAGTTAG
CAACATGCCTTACAAGGAGAGAAAAAGCACCGTGCATGCCGATTGGTGGAAGTAAGGTGGTACGATCGTG
CCTTATTAGGAAGGCAACAGACGGGTCTGACATGGATTGGACGAACCACTGAATTGCCGCATTGCAGAGA
TATTGTATTTAAGTGCCTAGCTCGATACATAAACGGGTCTCTCTGGTTAGACCAGATCTGAGCCTGGGAG
CTCTCTGGCTAACTAGGGAACCCACTGCTTAAGCCTCAATAAAGCTTGCCTTGAGTGCTTCAAGTAGTGT
GTGCCCGTCTGTTGTGTGACTCTGGTAACTAGAGATCCCTCAGACCCTTTTAGTCAGTGTGGAAAATCTC
TAGCAGTGGCGCCCGAACAGGGACTTGAAAGCGAAAGGGAAACCAGAGGAGCTCTCTCGACGCAGGACTC
GGCTTGCTGAAGCGCGCACGGCAAGAGGCGAGGGGCGGCGACTGGTGAGTACGCCAAAAATTTTGACTAG
CGGAGGCTAGAAGGAGAGAGATGGGTGCGAGAGCGTCAGTATTAAGCGGGGGAGAATTAGATCGCGATGG
GAAAAAATTCGGTTAAGGCCAGGGGGAAAGAAAAAATATAAATTAAAACATATAGTATGGGCAAGCAGGG
AGCTAGAACGATTCGCAGTTAATCCTGGCCTGTTAGAAACATCAGAAGGCTGTAGACAAATACTGGGACA
GCTACAACCATCCCTTCAGACAGGATCAGAAGAACTTAGATCATTATATAATACAGTAGCAACCCTCTAT
TGTGTGCATCAAAGGATAGAGATAAAAGACACCAAGGAAGCTTTAGACAAGATAGAGGAAGAGCAAAACA
AAAGTAAGACCACCGCACAGCAAGCGGCCGCTGATCTTCAGACCTGGAGGAGGAGATATGAGGGACAATT
GGAGAAGTGAATTATATAAATATAAAGTAGTAAAAATTGAACCATTAGGAGTAGCACCCACCAAGGCAAA
GAGAAGAGTGGTGCAGAGAGAAAAAAGAGCAGTGGGAATAGGAGCTTTGTTCCTTGGGTTCTTGGGAGCA
GCAGGAAGCACTATGGGCGCAGCGTCAATGACGCTGACGGTACAGGCCAGACAATTATTGTCTGGTATAG
TGCAGCAGCAGAACAATTTGCTGAGGGCTATTGAGGCGCAACAGCATCTGTTGCAACTCACAGTCTGGGG
CATCAAGCAGCTCCAGGCAAGAATCCTGGCTGTGGAAAGATACCTAAAGGATCAACAGCTCCTGGGGATT
TGGGGTTGCTCTGGAAAACTCATTTGCACCACTGCTGTGCCTTGGAATGCTAGTTGGAGTAATAAATCTC
TGGAACAGATTTGGAATCACACGACCTGGATGGAGTGGGACAGAGAAATTAACAATTACACAAGCTTAAT
ACACTCCTTAATTGAAGAATCGCAAAACCAGCAAGAAAAGAATGAACAAGAATTATTGGAATTAGATAAA
TGGGCAAGTTTGTGGAATTGGTTTAACATAACAAATTGGCTGTGGTATATAAAATTATTCATAATGATAG
TAGGAGGCTTGGTAGGTTTAAGAATAGTTTTTGCTGTACTTTCTATAGTGAATAGAGTTAGGCAGGGATA
TTCACCATTATCGTTTCAGACCCACCTCCCAACCCCGAGGGGACCCGGTACCGAGGGCCTATTTCCCATG
ATTCCTTCATATTTGCATATACGATACAAGGCTGTTAGAGAGATAATTAGAATTAATTTGACTGTAAACA
CAAAGATATTAGTACAAAATACGTGACGTAGAAAGTAATAATTTCTTGGGTAGTTTGCAGTTTTAAAATT
ATGTTTTAAAATGGACTATCATATGCTTACCGTAACTTGAAAGTATTTCGATTTCTTGGCTTTATATATC
TTGTGGAAAGGACGAAACACCGGAGACGCTTTTTTCGTCTCAGTTTGAGAGCTAGAAATAGCAAGTTCAA
ATAAGGCTAGTCCGTTATCAACTTGAAAAAGTGGCACCGAGTCGGTGCTTTTTTGAATTCAAGCTTGGCG
TAACTAGATCTTGAGACAAATGGCAGTATTCATCCACAATTTTAAAAGAAAAGGGGGGATTGGGGGGTAC
AGTGCAGGGGAAAGAATAGTAGACATAATAGCAACAGACATACAAACTAAAGAATTACAAAAACAAATTA
CAAAAATTCAAAATTTTCGGGTTTATTACAGGGACAGCAGAGATCCACTTTGGCGCCGGCTCGAGGGGGC
CCGGGATAACTTCGTATAGTACACATTATACGAAGTTATTGCAAAGATGGATAAAGTTTTAAACAGAGAG
GAATCTTTGCAGCTAATGGACCTTCTAGGTCTTGAAAGGAGTGGGAATTGGCTCCGGTGCCCGTCAGTGG
GCAGAGCGCACATCGCCCACAGTCCCCGAGAAGTTGGGGGGAGGGGTCGGCAATTGATCCGGTGCCTAGA
GAAGGTGGCGCGGGGTAAACTGGGAAAGTGATGTCGTGTACTGGCTCCGCCTTTTTCCCGAGGGTGGGGG
AGAACCGTATATAAGTGCAGTAGTCGCCGTGAACGTTCTTTTTCGCAACGGGTTTGCCGCCAGAACACAG
GTAAGTGCCGTGTGTGGTTCCCGCGGGCCTGGCCTCTTTACGGGTTATGGCCCTTGCGTGCCTTGAATTA
CTTCCACCTGGCTGCAGTACGTGATTCTTGATCCCGAGCTTCGGGTTGGAAGTGGGTGGGAGAGTTCGAG
GCCTTGCGCTTAAGGAGCCCCTTCGCCTCGTGCTTGAGTTGAGGCCTGGCCTGGGCGCTGGGGCCGCCGC
GTGCGAATCTGGTGGCACCTTCGCGCCTGTCTCGCTGCTTTCGATAAGTCTCTAGCCATTTAAAATTTTT
GATGACCTGCTGCGACGCTTTTTTTCTGGCAAGATAGTCTTGTAAATGCGGGCCAAGATCTGCACACTGG
TATTTCGGTTTTTGGGGCCGCGGGCGGCGACGGGGCCCGTGCGTCCCAGCGCACATGTTCGGCGAGGCGG
GGCCTGCGAGCGCGGCCACCGAGAATCGGACGGGGGTAGTCTCAAGCTGGCCGGCCTGCTCTGGTGCCTG
GCCTCGCGCCGCCGTGTATCGCCCCGCCCTGGGCGGCAAGGCTGGCCCGGTCGGCACCAGTTGCGTGAGC
GGAAAGATGGCCGCTTCCCGGCCCTGCTGCAGGGAGCTCAAAATGGAGGACGCGGCGCTCGGGAGAGCGG
GCGGGTGAGTCACCCACACAAAGGAAAAGGGCCTTTCCGTCCTCAGCCGTCGCTTCATGTGACTCCACGG
AGTACCGGGCGCCGTCCAGGCACCTCGATTAGTTCTCGAGCTTTTGGAGTACGTCGTCTTTAGGTTGGGG
GGAGGGGTTTTATGCGATGGAGTTTCCCCACACTGAGTGGGTGGAGACTGAAGTTAGGCCAGCTTGGCAC
TTGATGTAATTCTCCTTGGAATTTGCCCTTTTTGAGTTTGGATCTTGGTTCATTCTCAAGCCTCAGACAG
TGGTTCAAAGTTTTTTTCTTCCATTTCAGGTGTCGTGACGTACGGCCACCACCATGAAGAAGCCTGAGCT
GACCGCCACATCCGTGGAGAAGTTCCTGATCGAGAAGTTTGACTCTGTGAGCGATCTGATGCAGCTGTCT
GAGGGCGAGGAGAGCAGGGCCTTCAGCTTCGACGTGGGCGGAAGGGGCTACGTGCTGAGAGTGAACAGCT
GCGCCGACGGATTCTACAAGGATAGATACGTGTACCGCCACTTTGCTTCCGCCGCTCTGCCAATCCCTGA
GGTGCTGGACATCGGCGAGTTCTCCGAGTCTCTGACCTACTGTATCAGCAGGAGAGCCCAGGGAGTGACC
CTGCAGGATCTGCCTGAGACAGAGCTGCCAGCCGTGCTGCAGCCAGTGGCTGAGGCTATGGACGCTATCG
CCGCTGCCGATCTGTCTCAGACAAGCGGCTTCGGACCCTTTGGCCCTCAGGGCATCGGACAGTACACCAC
ATGGCGCGACTTCATCTGCGCTATCGCCGATCCCCACGTGTACCACTGGCAGACCGTGATGGACGATACA
GTGAGCGCCTCCGTGGCTCAGGCCCTGGACGAGCTGATGCTGTGGGCCGAGGATTGTCCTGAGGTGCGGC
ACCTGGTGCACGCTGACTTCGGCTCCAACAACGTGCTGACCGATAACGGACGCATCACAGCCGTGATCGA
CTGGAGCGAGGCTATGTTTGGCGATTCCCAGTACGAGGTGGCCAACATCTTCTTTTGGAGGCCATGGCTG
GCTTGCATGGAGCAGCAGACCAGATACTTCGAGCGGCGCCACCCTGAGCTGGCTGGATCTCCAAGGCTGA
GAGCTTACATGCTGAGGATCGGACTGGACCAGCTGTACCAGAGCCTGGTGGATGGCAACTTTGACGATGC
TGCTTGGGCTCAGGGACGGTGCGACGCTATCGTGCGCTCCGGAGCTGGAACCGTGGGAAGAACACAGATC
GCCAGGAGATCTGCTGCCGTGTGGACAGACGGATGCGTGGAGGTGCTGGCTGATTCTGGAAACCGGCGCC
CAAGCACCCGGCCCCGCGCTAAGGACCTGCAGCTGCAGGGATCCGGAGCTACAAACTTCTCTCTGCTGAA
GCAGGCTGGCGATGTGGAGGAGAACCCAGGACCCGCCAGCTCCGAGCTGATCAAGGAGAACATGCACATG
AAGCTGTACATGGAGGGCACCGTGGACAACCACCACTTTAAGTGCACATCTGAGGGCGAGGGAAAGCCCT
ACGAGGGAACCCAGACAATGCGGATCAAGGTGGTGGAGGGCGGACCTCTGCCATTCGCTTTTGACATCCT
GGCCACCAGCTTCCTGTACGGCTCCAAGACCTTTATCAACCACACACAGGGAATCCCAGACTTCTTTAAG
CAGTCCTTCCCCGAGGGCTTTACCTGGGAGCGGGTGACCACATACGAGGATGGCGGAGTGCTGACCGCCA
CACAGGACACAAGCCTGCAGGATGGATGTCTGATCTACAACGTGAAGATCCGCGGCGTGAACTTCACCTC
CAACGGACCTGTGATGCAGAAGAAGACACTGGGCTGGGAGGCCTTTACCGAGACACTGTACCCAGCTGAC
GGCGGACTGGAGGGAAGGAACGATATGGCCCTGAAGCTGGTGGGCGGATCTCACCTGATCGCTAACATCA
AGACCACATACAGAAGCAAGAAGCCCGCCAAGAACCTGAAGATGCCTGGCGTGTACTACGTGGACTACAG
GCTGGAGAGAATCAAGGAGGCTAACAACGAGACCTACGTGGAGCAGCACGAGGTGGCTGTGGCCAGATAC
TGTGATCTGCCAAGCAAGCTGGGCCACAAGCTGAATTAGATAACTTCGTATAGTACACATTATACGAAGT
TATACGCGTTAAGTCGACAATCAACCTCTGGATTACAAAATTTGTGAAAGATTGACTGGTATTCTTAACT
ATGTTGCTCCTTTTACGCTATGTGGATACGCTGCTTTAATGCCTTTGTATCATGCTATTGCTTCCCGTAT
GGCTTTCATTTTCTCCTCCTTGTATAAATCCTGGTTGCTGTCTCTTTATGAGGAGTTGTGGCCCGTTGTC
AGGCAACGTGGCGTGGTGTGCACTGTGTTTGCTGACGCAACCCCCACTGGTTGGGGCATTGCCACCACCT
GTCAGCTCCTTTCCGGGACTTTCGCTTTCCCCCTCCCTATTGCCACGGCGGAACTCATCGCCGCCTGCCT
TGCCCGCTGCTGGACAGGGGCTCGGCTGTTGGGCACTGACAATTCCGTGGTGTTGTCGGGGAAATCATCG
TCCTTTCCTTGGCTGCTCGCCTGTGTTGCCACCTGGATTCTGCGCGGGACGTCCTTCTGCTACGTCCCTT
CGGCCCTCAATCCAGCGGACCTTCCTTCCCGCGGCCTGCTGCCGGCTCTGCGGCCTCTTCCGCGTCTTCG
CCTTCGCCCTCAGACGAGTCGGATCTCCCTTTGGGCCGCCTCCCCGCGTCGACTTTAAGACCAATGACTT
ACAAGGCAGCTGTAGATCTTAGCCACTTTTTAAAAGAAAAGGGGGGACTGGAAGGGCTAATTCACTCCCA
ACGAAGACAAGATCTGCTTTTTGCTTGTACTGGGTCTCTCTGGTTAGACCAGATCTGAGCCTGGGAGCTC
TCTGGCTAACTAGGGAACCCACTGCTTAAGCCTCAATAAAGCTTGCCTTGAGTGCTTCAAGTAGTGTGTG
CCCGTCTGTTGTGTGACTCTGGTAACTAGAGATCCCTCAGACCCTTTTAGTCAGTGTGGAAAATCTCTAG
CAGTACGTATAGTAGTTCATGTCATCTTATTATTCAGTATTTATAACTTGCAAAGAAATGAATATCAGAG
AGTGAGAGGAACTTGTTTATTGCAGCTTATAATGGTTACAAATAAAGCAATAGCATCACAAATTTCACAA
ATAAAGCATTTTTTTCACTGCATTCTAGTTGTGGTTTGTCCAAACTCATCAATGTATCTTATCATGTCTG
GCTCTAGCTATCCCGCCCCTAACTCCGCCCATCCCGCCCCTAACTCCGCCCAGTTCCGCCCATTCTCCGC
CCCATGGCTGACTAATTTTTTTTATTTATGCAGAGGCCGAGGCCGCCTCGGCCTCTGAGCTATTCCAGAA
GTAGTGAGGAGGCTTTTTTGGAGGCCTAGGGACGTACCCAATTCGCCCTATAGTGAGTCGTATTACGCGC
GCTCACTGGCCGTCGTTTTACAACGTCGTGACTGGGAAAACCCTGGCGTTACCCAACTTAATCGCCTTGC
AGCACATCCCCCTTTCGCCAGCTGGCGTAATAGCGAAGAGGCCCGCACCGATCGCCCTTCCCAACAGTTG
CGCAGCCTGAATGGCGAATGGG
[124 nt withheld, positions 8703-8826]
C
[91 nt withheld, positions 8828-8918]
A
[49 nt withheld, positions 8920-8968]
CCTTTGACGTTGGAGTCCACGTTCTTT
[37 nt withheld, positions 8996-9032]
ACCCTATCTCGGTCTATTCTTTTGATTTATAAGGGATTTTGCCGATTTCGGCCTATTGGTTAAAAAATGA
GCTGATTTAACAAAAATTTAACGCGAATTTTAACAAAATATTAACGCTTACAATTTAGGTGGCACTTTTC
GGGGAAATGTGCGCGGAACCCCTATTTGTTTATTTTTCTAAATACATTCAAATATGTATCCGCTCATGAG
ACAATAACCCTGATAAATGCTTCAATAATATTGAAAAAGGAAGAGTATGAGTATTCAACATTTCCGTGTC
GCCCTTATTCCCTTTTTTGCGGCATTTTGCCTTCCTGTTTTTGCTCACCCAGAAACGCTGGTGAAAGTAA
AAGATGCTGAAGATCAGTTGGGTGCACGAGTGGGTTACATCGAACTGGATCTCAACAGCGGTAAGATCCT
TGAGAGTTTTCGCCCCGAAGAACGTTTTCCAATGATGAGCACTTTTAAAGTTCTGCTATGTGGCGCGGTA
TTATCCCGTATTGACGCCGGGCAAGAGCAACTCGGTCGCCGCATACACTATTCTCAGAATGACTTGGTTG
AGTACTCACCAGTCACA
